>Addgene plasmid #65890 | pC247 | depositor full sequence | sequence record 112076 | pC247 sequence 6013 bps
GAGCTCGAACGCAGAAGCGGTCTGATAAAACAGAATTTGCCTGGCGGCAGTAGCGCGGTGGTCCCACCTG
ACCCCATGCCGAACTCAGAAGTGAAACGCCGTAGCGCCGATGGTAGTGTGGGGTCTCCCCATGCGAGAGT
AGGGAACTGCCAGGCATCAAATAAAACGAAAGGCTCAGTCGAAAGACTGGGCCTTTCGTTTTATCTGTTG
TTTGTCGGTGAACGCTCTCTACTAGAGTCATAAGTGCGGAAGCGCTGGCATTGACCCTGAGTGATTTTTC
TCTGGTCCCGCCGCATCCATACCGCCAGTTGTTTACCCTCACAACGTTCCAGTAACCGGGCATGTTCATC
ATCAGTAACCCGTATCGTGAGCATCCTCTCTCGTTTCATCGGTATCATTACCCCCATGAACAGAAATCCC
CCTTACACGGAGGCATCAGTGACCAAACAGGAAAAAACCGCCCTTAACATGGCCCGCTTTATCAGAAGCC
AGACATTAACGCTTCTGGAGAAACTCAACGAGCTGGACGCGGATGAACAGGCAGACATCTGTGAATCGCT
TCACGACCACGCTGATGAGCTTTACCGCAGCTGCCTCGCGCGTTTCGGTGATGACGGTGAAAACCTCTGA
CACATGCAGCTCCCGGAGACGGTCACAGCTTGTCTGTAAGCGGATGCCGGGAGCAGACAAGCCCGTCAGG
GCGCGTCAGCGGGTGTTGGCGGGTGTCGGGGCGCAGCCATGACCCAGTCACGTAGCGATAGCGGAGTGTA
TACTGGCTTAACTATGCGGCATCAGAGCAGATTGTACTGAGAGTGCACCATATATGCGGTGTGAAATACC
GCACAGATGCGTAAGGAGAAAATACCGCATCAGGCGCTCTTCCGCTTCCTCGCTCACTGACTCGCTGCGC
TCGGTCGTTCGGCTGCGGCGAGCGGTATCAGCTCACTCAAAGGCGGTAATACGGTTATCCACAGAATCAG
GGGATAACGCAGGAAAGAACATGTGAGCAAAAGGCCAGCAAAAGGCCAGGAACCGTAAAAAGGCCGCGTT
GCTGGCGTTTTTCCATAGGCTCCGCCCCCCTGACGAGCATCACAAAAATCGACGCTCAAGTCAGAGGTGG
CGAAACCCGACAGGACTATAAAGATACCAGGCGTTTCCCCCTGGAAGCTCCCTCGTGCGCTCTCCTGTTC
CGACCCTGCCGCTTACCGGATACCTGTCCGCCTTTCTCCCTTCGGGAAGCGTGGCGCTTTCTCATAGCTC
ACGCTGTAGGTATCTCAGTTCGGTGTAGGTCGTTCGCTCCAAGCTGGGCTGTGTGCACGAACCCCCCGTT
CAGCCCGACCGCTGCGCCTTATCCGGTAACTATCGTCTTGAGTCCAACCCGGTAAGACACGACTTATCGC
CACTGGCAGCAGCCACTGGTAACAGGATTAGCAGAGCGAGGTATGTAGGCGGTGCTACAGAGTTCTTGAA
GTGGTGGCCTAACTACGGCTACACTAGAAGGACAGTATTTGGTATCTGCGCTCTGCTGAAGCCAGTTACC
TTCGGAAAAAGAGTTGGTAGCTCTTGATCCGGCAAACAAACCACCGCTGGTAGCGGTGGTTTTTTTGTTT
GCAAGCAGCAGATTACGCGCAGAAAAAAAGGATCTCAAGAAGATCCTTTGATCTTTTCTACGGGGTCTGA
CGCTCAGTGGAACGAAAACTCACGTTAAGGGATTTTGGTCATGAACAATAAAACTGTCTGCTTACATAAA
CAGTAATACAAGGGGTGTTATGAGCCATATTCAACGGGAAACGTCTTGCTCTAGGCCGCGATTAAATTCC
AACATGGATGCTGATTTATATGGGTATAAATGGGCTCGCGATAATGTCGGGCAATCAGGTGCGACAATCT
ATCGATTGTATGGGAAGCCCGATGCGCCAGAGTTGTTTCTGAAACATGGCAAAGGTAGCGTTGCCAATGA
TGTTACAGATGAGATGGTCAGACTAAACTGGCTGACGGAATTTATGCCTCTTCCGACCATCAAGCATTTT
ATCCGTACTCCTGATGATGCATGGTTACTCACCACTGCGATCCCCGGGAAAACAGCATTCCAGGTATTAG
AAGAATATCCTGATTCAGGTGAAAATATTGTTGATGCGCTGGCAGTGTTCCTGCGCCGGTTGCATTCGAT
TCCTGTTTGTAATTGTCCTTTTAACAGCGATCGCGTATTTCGTCTCGCTCAGGCGCAATCACGAATGAAT
AACGGTTTGGTTGATGCGAGTGATTTTGATGACGAGCGTAATGGCTGGCCTGTTGAACAAGTCTGGAAAG
AAATGCATAAACTTTTGCCATTCTCACCGGATTCAGTCGTCACTCATGGTGATTTCTCACTTGATAACCT
TATTTTTGACGAGGGGAAATTAATAGGTTGTATTGATGTTGGACGAGTCGGAATCGCAGACCGATACCAG
GATCTTGCCATCCTATGGAACTGCCTCGGTGAGTTTTCTCCTTCATTACAGAAACGGCTTTTTCAAAAAT
ATGGTATTGATAATCCTGATATGAATAAATTGCAGTTTCATTTGATGCTCGATGAGTTTTTCTAAGAATT
AATTCATGAGCGGATACATATTTGAATGTATTTAGAAAAATAAACAAATAGGGGTTCCGCGCACATTTCC
CCGGCTAGCTAGGAAATAATAAAAAAGCCGGATTAATAATCTGGCTTTTTATATTCTCTCTCTAGTATAT
AAACGCAGAAAGGCCCACCCGAAGGTGAGCCAGTGTGAGACAGCGGTGCGGACTGTTGTAACTCAGAATA
AGAAATGAGGCCGCTCATGGCGTTGACTCTCAGTCATAGTATCGTGGTATCACCGGTTGGTTCCACTCTC
TGTTGCGGGCAACTTCAGCAGCACGTAGGGGAAGCTTTTATTACGCTGCAAGGGCGTAATTTTCGTCGTT
CGCTGCGGAGGTCACCGCCATCGACAGCGGTACGCCCTGCAGCCATTCCGGGTGGTAGCGCAGCAGCATC
TCCAGGCCGCGCTCCTGGTAGGCCGGGAAGCTGATCGCGACCAGCGTCTCGCCCTTGACCTTCTGCGGCG
GGCCGAGGCGCTGGAGGATCACGCCGTTGCGAACGAAATAGCGCTCCATGGCCGTGGTGGTCACCGCCAC
CACCGAACTGGCGCCCAGGTACCAGGCGCATTGCAGGCTGGACCAGAATATCTTCATCGCCAGCTGCGGA
TCGTCCGCCGCGCTGGCGGCGTAGCGCGAAAGCTCCCAGACCGACGGATCGCTCGGCGGGGTTTCGCTGC
ACAGGTAGGCGAAGACGTCCTTGAGCAGGTAGGCGTCGGTCGTCGGCAGCAGGCGGGCGCAACCGCAGAT
GCCCTGGCGGCTCATGGCGACGATGTAGCGGGTTTGCGGATGGTCGAACTGGTCGAATTCCTGGTCGCGG
ACCCTGGAGGTGGAGACCACGTCCCAGCCCAGCTTCTCGATGAAGACCTGATGCCGGTAGCGTCCCAGCT
CGGCGATCATGGCGGCGGAAAGCCCTTCCAGCGATTCAGAGAGCAATTCGATCATACTAGTATTTCTCCT
TAGCATGATTAAGATGTTTCAGTACGAAAATTGCTTTCATTGTTGATCTCCTTTTTAAGTGGCATGCAAT
TGTTATCCGCTCACAATTGTGCTCATTATCAATTGTGAGCGCTCACAAGTAAACTGCCAGATTTCACAGG
ATCGACAGTTCATAGGTGATTGCTCAGGACATTTCTGTTAGAAGGAATCGTTTTCCTTACTTTTCCTTAC
GCACAAGAGTTCCGTAGCTGTTCAAGTTTGTGTTTCAACTGTTCTCGTCGTTTCCGCAACAAGTCCTCTT
CAGAAATGAGCTTTTGCTCCTCTGCTTGGACGGACAGGATGTATGCTGTGGCTTTTTTAAGGATAACTAC
CTTGGGGGCCTTTTCATTGTTTTCCAACTCCGGGATCTGGTCACGCAGGGCAAAAAAGCTCCGTTTTAGC
TCGTTCCTCCTCTGGCGCTCCAAGACGTTGTGTGTTCGCCTCTTGACATTCTCCTCGGTGTCCGAGGGCC
CTGTGTGAAATTGTTATCCGCTCACAATTCCACACAGACGTCGGAATTGCCAGCTGGGGCGCCCTCTGGT
AAGGTTGGGAAGCTCGAGAAGCGCGTCTGAATAGGCTTCTTGTATTCCTGCCACACAGGGAAACCATCAG
GAGTTACCCAATGCACAGCGCAACGCTTGCGAAGAATCTCTCCAGTCTTCTTATCTTTGACCTCAGCAGC
CAGCAGCTTAGCAGCAGACTTAAGCCAGTTCATTGCTTCAACCGCAGCTACCACCGTCACGCTCACAGAT
TCCCAAATCAGCTTAGCCATGTATCCAGCAGCCTGATTCGGCTGAGTGAACATCAGACCCTTGCCGGAAT
CAATAGCTGGCTGAATGGTATCTTCCAGCACTTGTTGACGGAAGCCGAACTCTTTGGACCCGTAAGCCAG
CGTCATGACTGAACGCTTAGTCACACTGCGAGTAACACCGTAAGCCAGCCATTGACCAGCCAGTGCCTTA
GTGCCCAGCTTGACTTTCTCAGAGATTTCACCAGTGTTCTCATCGGTCACGGTAACTACTTCGTTATCGG
TCCCATTGATTGCGTCTGCTTGTAGAATCTCGTTGACTTTCTTAGCAACAATCCCGTAGATGTCCTGAAC
GGTTTCACTAGGAAGCAAGTTAAGACGTCTGTGTGGAATTGTGAGCGGATAACAATTTCACACAGGGCCC
TCGGACACCGAGGAGAATGTCAAGAGGCGAACACACAACGTCTTGGAGCGCCAGAGGAGGAACGAGCTAA
AACGGAGCTTTTTTGCCCTGCGTGACCAGATCCCGGAGTTGGAAAACAATGAAAAGGCCCCCAAGGTAGT
TATCCTTAAAAAAGCCACAGCATACATCCTGTCCGTCCAAGCAGAGGAGCAAAAGCTCATTTCTGAAGAG
GACTTGTTGCGGAAACGACGAGAACAGTTGAAACACAAACTTGAACAGCTACGGAACTCTTGTGCGTAAG
GAAAAGTAAGGAAAACGATTCCTTCTAACAGAAATGTCCTGAGCAATCACCTATGAACTGTCGATCCTGT
GAAATCTGGCAGTTTACTTGTGAGCGCTCACAATTGATAATGAGCACAATTGTGAGCGGATAACAATTGC
ATGCCACTTAAAAAGGAGATCAACAATGAAAGCAATTTTCGTACTGAAACATCTTAATCATGCTAAGGAG
AAATACTAGTATGCGTAAAGGCGAAGAGCTGTTCACTGGTGTCGTCCCTATTCTGGTGGAACTGGATGGT
GATGTCAACGGTCATAAGTTTTCCGTGCGTGGCGAGGGTGAAGGTGACGCAACTAATGGTAAACTGACGC
TGAAGTTCATCTGTACTACTGGTAAACTGCCGGTACCTTGGCCGACTCTGGTAACGACGCTGACTTGGGG
TGTTCAGTGCTTTGCTCGTTATCCGGACCATATGAAGCAGCATGACTTCTTCAAGTCCGCCATGCCGGAA
GGCTATGTGCAGGAACGCACGATTTCCTTTAAGGATGACGGCACGTACAAAACGCGTGCGGAAGTGAAAT
TTGAAGGCGATACCCTGGTAAACCGCATTGAGCTGAAAGGCATTGACTTTAAAGAAGACGGCAATATCCT
GGGCCATAAGCTGGAATACAATTACATCAGCGACAATGTTTACATCACCGCCGATAAACAAAAAAATGGC
ATTAAAGCGAATTTTAAAATTCGCCACAACGTGGAGGATGGCAGCGTGCAGCTGGCTGATCACTACCAGC
AAAACACTCCAATCGGTGATGGTCCTGTTCTGCTGCCAGACAATCACTATCTGAGCACGCAAAGCGTTCT
GTCTAAAGATCCGAACGAGAAACGCGATCATATGGTTCTGCTGGAGTTCGTAACCGCAGCGGGCATCACG
CATGGTATGGATGAACTGTACAAAGCAGCGAACGACGAAAATTACGCCCTTGCAGCGTAATAA
Features (pLannotate 1.2.2; 21 found; start..end, strand, type, name):
     39..154     +  ncRNA          5S rRNA: Accession: RF00001 - 5S ribosomal RNA
    158..229     +  terminator     rrnB T1 terminator: transcription terminator T1 from the E. coli rrnB gene
    288..398     -  CDS            mbeC (fragment): MBEC_ECOLX - Experimental evidence at protein level: Swiss-Prot protein existence level 1. Required for efficient mobilization of ColE1 plasmid and is thus essential to promote the specific transfer of the plasmid during conjugation. Probably functions by inducing DNA bending, helping the MbeA relaxase to melt the DNA around the nic site and cleave the phosphodiester bond. Binds specifically double-stranded DNA (dsDNA) containing the ColE1 oriT but does not recognize the inverted repeat (IR). From Escherichia coli.
    439..630     +  CDS            rop: Rop protein, which maintains plasmids at low copy number; rop
    732..874     +  misc_feature   bom: basis of mobility region from pBR322
   1060..1648    -  rep_origin     ori: high-copy-number ColE1/pMB1/pBR322/pUC origin of replication
   1770..2585    +  CDS            KanR: aminoglycoside phosphotransferase; aph(3')-Ia; confers resistance to kanamycin in bacteria or G418 (Geneticin®) in eukaryotes
   2594..2651    -  promoter       AmpR promoter (fragment): bla
   2734..2761    -  terminator     T7Te terminator: phage T7 early transcription terminator
   2953..3555    -  CDS            rhlI: RHLI_PSEAE - Also known as vsmI. Protein inferred from homology: Swiss-Prot protein existence level 3. Required for the synthesis of BHL (N-butanoyl-L-homoserine lactone), and HHL (N-hexanoyl-L-homoserine lactone) autoinducer molecules which bind to RhlR and thus acts in elastase biosynthesis regulation. From Pseudomonas aeruginosa (strain ATCC 15692 / DSM 22644 / CIP 104116 / JCM 14847 / LMG 12228 / 1C / PRS 101 / PAO1).
   3640..3656    -  protein_bind   lac operator: The lac repressor binds to the lac operator to inhibit transcription in E. coli. This inhibition can be relieved by adding lactose or isopropyl-β-D-thiogalactopyranoside (IPTG). lac repressor encoded by lacI
   3671..3688    +  protein_bind   lac operator (symmetric) (fragment): The lac repressor binds to the lac operator to inhibit transcription in E. coli. This inhibition can be relieved by adding lactose or isopropyl-β-D-thiogalactopyranoside (IPTG). The symmetric lac operator was optimized for tight binding of lac repressor. lac repressor encoded by lacI
   3840..3869    -  CDS            Myc: Myc (human c-Myc proto-oncogene) epitope tag
   4071..4087    -  protein_bind   lac operator: The lac repressor binds to the lac operator to inhibit transcription in E. coli. This inhibition can be relieved by adding lactose or isopropyl-β-D-thiogalactopyranoside (IPTG). lac repressor encoded by lacI
   4151..4720    -  CDS            RPOL_BPT7 (fragment): Experimental evidence at protein level: Swiss-Prot protein existence level 1. Highly processive DNA-dependent RNA polymerase that catalyzes the transcription of class II and class III viral genes. Recognizes a specific promoter sequence and enters first into an 'abortive phase' where very short transcripts are synthesized and released before proceeding to the processive transcription of long RNA chains. Unwinds the double-stranded DNA to expose the coding strand for templating. Participates in the initiation of viral DNA replication presumably by making primers accessible to the DNA polymerase
   4729..4745    +  protein_bind   lac operator: The lac repressor binds to the lac operator to inhibit transcription in E. coli. This inhibition can be relieved by adding lactose or isopropyl-β-D-thiogalactopyranoside (IPTG). lac repressor encoded by lacI
   4761..4979    +  CDS            N-MYC2 (fragment): MYC2_MARMO - Protein inferred from homology: Swiss-Prot protein existence level 3. From Marmota monax (Woodchuck).
   4947..4976    +  CDS            Myc: Myc (human c-Myc proto-oncogene) epitope tag
   5128..5145    -  protein_bind   lac operator (symmetric) (fragment): The lac repressor binds to the lac operator to inhibit transcription in E. coli. This inhibition can be relieved by adding lactose or isopropyl-β-D-thiogalactopyranoside (IPTG). The symmetric lac operator was optimized for tight binding of lac repressor. lac repressor encoded by lacI
   5160..5176    +  protein_bind   lac operator: The lac repressor binds to the lac operator to inhibit transcription in E. coli. This inhibition can be relieved by adding lactose or isopropyl-β-D-thiogalactopyranoside (IPTG). lac repressor encoded by lacI
   5261..5974    +  CDS            superfolder GFP: GFP variant that folds robustly even when fused to poorly folded proteins (Pédelacq et al., 2006)
