[The description below was written by a language model from this plasmid's Addgene catalogue record and pLannotate feature annotations shown in this document.]
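Description:
pC247 is a low-copy bacterial expression plasmid built on a pMB1 origin with the rop gene, which holds copy number down, and the pBR322-type bom mobility region nearby. It is selected with kanamycin through the aph(3')-Ia KanR gene. The catalogue describes it as the strong P2 activator plasmid of a two-strain system, that is, a component of a synthetic microbial consortium circuit in E. coli. The record notes that a LacIq host background is needed.

The stated insert is rhlI from Pseudomonas aeruginosa, the synthase that produces the N-butanoyl-homoserine lactone autoinducer recognised by RhlR. It carries a C-terminal LAA (ssrA-type) degradation tag, which shortens protein half-life so that expression can respond dynamically. It is driven by the hybrid Prhl/lac-s promoter. The name, together with the lac operators annotated immediately upstream of the coding sequence, indicates a promoter that is activated by the rhl quorum signal and repressed by LacI. A T7Te terminator lies downstream of rhlI.

The feature table shows more than the catalogue lists. A superfolder GFP coding sequence sits on the opposite strand behind a similar arrangement of regular and symmetric lac operators, which suggests a reporter under a matching promoter, with the rrnB T1 terminator lying past its end across the plasmid junction. Between the two cassettes the software also calls further lac operators, short Myc-tag and N-MYC2 matches, and a T7 RNA polymerase fragment. The record does not explain these, and they may be spurious homology hits within regulatory or spacer sequence rather than functional parts.

The plasmid's use is to make a strain emit the rhl signal in engineered cell-to-cell communication and oscillator circuits.
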