Addgene plasmid #65890: pC247
Purpose: Strong P2 activator plasmid for two-strain system
Depositing lab: Matthew Bennett. Depositing organization: Rice University. Publication: SYNTHETIC BIOLOGY. Emergent genetic oscillations in a synthetic microbial consortium. Chen Y, Kim JK, Hirning AJ, Josic K, Bennett MR. Science. 2015 Aug 28;349(6251):986-9. doi: 10.1126/science.aaa3794. PubMed 26315440.
Backbone
  Vector backbone: PMB1+ROP
  Vector type: Bacterial Expression
Growth in bacteria
  Bacterial resistance: Kanamycin, 50 μg/mL
  Growth temperature: 37°C
  Growth strain: XL1 Blue
  Growth instructions: LacIq is necessary
  Copy number: Low Copy
Gene/Insert
  Gene/Insert name: RhlI
  Insert size (bp): 645
  Entrez Gene: rhlI (a.k.a. PA3476)
  Promoter: Prhl/lac-s
  Tag / fusion protein: LAA tagged (C terminal on insert)
  Cloning method: Unknown
  Sequencing primers: 5′ gagaaaactagtatgatcgaattgctctctgaatcgctg; 3′ taggggaagcttttattacgctgcaagggcgtaattttcgtcgttcgctgc
Terms and licenses: Academic/Nonprofit Terms; Industry Terms: Not Available to Industry
How to cite: pC247 was a gift from Matthew Bennett (Addgene plasmid # 65890 ; http://n2t.net/addgene:65890 ; RRID:Addgene_65890)
