>Addgene plasmid #65890 | pC247 | addgene partial sequence | sequence record 121715 | DK060425_1 5'-TCCTTAAACCTGTCTTGTAA-3'
TTTTTATATTCTCTCTCTAGTATATAAACGCAGAAAGGCCCACCCGAAGGTGAGCCAGTGTGAGACAGCG
GTGCGGACTGTTGTAACTCAGAATAAGAAATGAGGCCGCTCATGGCGTTGACTCTCAGTCATAGTATCGT
GGTATCACCGGTTGGTTCCACTCTCTGTTGCGGGCAACTTCAGCAGCACGTAGGGGAAGCTTTTATTACG
CTGCAAGGGCGTAATTTTCGTCGTTCGCTGCGGAGGTCACCGCCATCGACAGCGGTACGCCCTGCAGCCA
TTCCGGGTGGTAGCGCAGCAGCATCTCCAGGCCGCGCTCCTGGTAGGCCGGGAAGCTGATCGCGACCAGC
GTCTCGCCCTTGACCTTCTGCGGCGGGCCGAGGCGCTGGAGGATCACGCCGTTGCGAACGAAATAGCGCT
CCATGGCCGTGGTGGTCACCGCCACCACCGAACTGGCGCCCAGGTACCAGGCGCATTGCAGGCTGGACCA
GAATATCTTCATCGCCAGCTGCGGATCGTCCGCCGCGCTGGCGGCGTAGCGCGAAAGCTCCCAGACCGAC
GGATCGCTCGGCGGGGTTTCGCTGCACAGGTAGGCGAAGACGTCCTTGAGCAGGTAGGCGTCGGTCGTCG
GCAGCAGGCGGGCGCAACCGCAGATGCCCTGGCGGCTCATGGCGACGATGTAGCGGGTTTGCGGATGGTC
GAACTGGTCGAATTCCTGGTCGCGGACCCTGGAGGTGGAGACCACGTCCCAGCCCAGCTTCTCGATGAAG
ACCTGATGCCGGTAGCGTCCCAGCTCGGCGATCATGG
